>Addgene plasmid #13131 | pc3XB-ZF32 | depositor full sequence | sequence record 7480 | Author sequence
GACGGATCGGGAGATCTCCCGATCCCCTATGGTGCACTCTCAGTACAATCTGCTCTGATGCCGCATAGTT
AAGCCAGTATCTGCTCCCTGCTTGTGTGTTGGAGGTCGCTGAGTAGTGCGCGAGCAAAATTTAAGCTACA
ACAAGGCAAGGCTTGACCGACAATTGCATGAAGAATCTGCTTAGGGTTAGGCGTTTTGCGCTGCTTCGCG
ATGTACGGGCCAGATATACGCGTTGACATTGATTATTGACTAGTTATTAATAGTAATCAATTACGGGGTC
ATTAGTTCATAGCCCATATATGGAGTTCCGCGTTACATAACTTACGGTAAATGGCCCGCCTGGCTGACCG
CCCAACGACCCCCGCCCATTGACGTCAATAATGACGTATGTTCCCATAGTAACGCCAATAGGGACTTTCC
ATTGACGTCAATGGGTGGAGTATTTACGGTAAACTGCCCACTTGGCAGTACATCAAGTGTATCATATGCC
AAGTACGCCCCCTATTGACGTCAATGACGGTAAATGGCCCGCCTGGCATTATGCCCAGTACATGACCTTA
TGGGACTTTCCTACTTGGCAGTACATCTACGTATTAGTCATCGCTATTACCATGGTGATGCGGTTTTGGC
AGTACATCAATGGGCGTGGATAGCGGTTTGACTCACGGGGATTTCCAAGTCTCCACCCCATTGACGTCAA
TGGGAGTTTGTTTTGGCACCAAAATCAACGGGACTTTCCAAAATGTCGTAACAACTCCGCCCCATTGACG
CAAATGGGCGGTAGGCGTGTACGGTGGGAGGTCTATATAAGCAGAGCTCTCTGGCTAACTAGAGAACCCA
CTGCTTACTGGCTTATCGAAATTAATACGACTCACTATAGGGAGACCCAAGCTGGCTAGCGTTTAAACGG
GCCCTCTAGACCCGGGGAGCGGCCATTTATGTGTACCTGGTCATACTGTGGGAAACGCTTCACAACAAGC
GGTGCCCTTACACGTCACAAACGTACACACACCGGTGGATCCTCTGCACAGTAGTAAGCTTAAGTTTAAA
CCGCTGATCAGCCTCGACTGTGCCTTCTAGTTGCCAGCCATCTGTTGTTTGCCCCTCCCCCGTGCCTTCC
TTGACCCTGGAAGGTGCCACTCCCACTGTCCTTTCCTAATAAAATGAGGAAATTGCATCGCATTGTCTGA
GTAGGTGTCATTCTATTCTGGGGGGTGGGGTGGGGCAGGACAGCAAGGGGGAGGATTGGGAAGACAATAG
CAGGCATGCTGGGGATGCGGTGGGCTCTATGGCTTCTGAGGCGGAAAGAACCAGCTGGGGCTCTAGGGGG
TATCCCC
[124 nt withheld, positions 1338-1461]
C
[91 nt withheld, positions 1463-1553]
A
[49 nt withheld, positions 1555-1603]
CCTTTGACGTTGGAGTCCACGTTCTTT
[37 nt withheld, positions 1631-1667]
ACCCTATCTCGGTCTATTCTTTTGATTTATAAGGGATTTTGCCGATTTCGGCCTATTGGTTAAAAAATGA
GCTGATTTAACAAAAATTTAACGCGAATTAATTCTGTGGAATGTGTGTCAGTTAGGGTGTGGAAAGTCCC
CAGGCTCCCCAGCAGGCAGAAGTATGCAAAGCATGCATCTCAATTAGTCAGCAACCAGGTGTGGAAAGTC
CCCAGGCTCCCCAGCAGGCAGAAGTATGCAAAGCATGCATCTCAATTAGTCAGCAACCATAGTCCCGCCC
CTAACTCCGCCCATCCCGCCCCTAACTCCGCCCAGTTCCGCCCATTCTCCGCCCCATGGCTGACTAATTT
TTTTTATTTATGCAGAGGCCGAGGCCGCCTCTGCCTCTGAGCTATTCCAGAAGTAGTGAGGAGGCTTTTT
TGGAGGCCTAGGCTTTTGCAAAAAGCTCCCGGCCGGGAGCTTGTATATCCATTTTCGGATCTGATCAAGA
GACAGGATGAGGATCGTTTCGCATGATTGAACAAGATGGATTGCACGCAGGTTCTCCGGCCGCTTGGGTG
GAGAGGCTATTCGGCTATGACTGGGCACAACAGACAATCGGCTGCTCTGATGCCGCCGTGTTCCGGCTGT
CAGCGCAGGGGCGCCCGGTTCTTTTTGTCAAGACCGACCTGTCCGGTGCCCTGAATGAACTGCAGGACGA
GGCAGCGCGGCTATCGTGGCTGGCCACGACGGGCGTTCCTTGCGCAGCTGTGCTCGACGTTGTCACTGAA
GCGGGAAGGGACTGGCTGCTATTGGGCGAAGTGCCGGGGCAGGATCTCCTGTCATCTCACCTTGCTCCTG
CCGAGAAAGTATCCATCATGGCTGATGCAATGCGGCGGCTGCATACGCTTGATCCGGCTACCTGCCCATT
CGACCACCAAGCGAAACATCGCATCGAGCGAGCACGTACTCGGATGGAAGCCGGTCTTGTCGATCAGGAT
GATCTGGACGAAGAGCATCAGGGGCTCGCGCCAGCCGAACTGTTCGCCAGGCTCAAGGCGCGCATGCCCG
ACGGCGAGGATCTCGTCGTGACCCATGGCGATGCCTGCTTGCCGAATATCATGGTGGAAAATGGCCGCTT
TTCTGGATTCATCGACTGTGGCCGGCTGGGTGTGGCGGACCGCTATCAGGACATAGCGTTGGCTACCCGT
GATATTGCTGAAGAGCTTGGCGGCGAATGGGCTGACCGCTTCCTCGTGCTTTACGGTATCGCCGCTCCCG
ATTCGCAGCGCATCGCCTTCTATCGCCTTCTTGACGAGTTCTTCTGAGCGGGACTCTGGGGTTCGAAATG
ACCGACCAAGCGACGCCCAACCTGCCATCACGAGATTTCGATTCCACCGCCGCCTTCTATGAAAGGTTGG
GCTTCGGAATCGTTTTCCGGGACGCCGGCTGGATGATCCTCCAGCGCGGGGATCTCATGCTGGAGTTCTT
CGCCCACCCCAACTTGTTTATTGCAGCTTATAATGGTTACAAATAAAGCAATAGCATCACAAATTTCACA
AATAAAGCATTTTTTTCACTGCATTCTAGTTGTGGTTTGTCCAAACTCATCAATGTATCTTATCATGTCT
GTATACCGTCGACCTCTAGCTAGAGCTTGGCGTAATCATGGTCATAGCTGTTTCCTGTGTGAAATTGTTA
TCCGCTCACAATTCCACACAACATACGAGCCGGAAGCATAAAGTGTAAAGCCTGGGGTGCCTAATGAGTG
AGCTAACTCACATTAATTGCGTTGCGCTCACTGCCCGCTTTCCAGTCGGGAAACCTGTCGTGCCAGCTGC
ATTAATGAATCGGCCAACGCGCGGGGAGAGGCGGTTTGCGTATTGGGCGCTCTTCCGCTTCCTCGCTCAC
TGACTCGCTGCGCTCGGTCGTTCGGCTGCGGCGAGCGGTATCAGCTCACTCAAAGGCGGTAATACGGTTA
TCCACAGAATCAGGGGATAACGCAGGAAAGAACATGTGAGCAAAAGGCCAGCAAAAGGCCAGGAACCGTA
AAAAGGCCGCGTTGCTGGCGTTTTTCCATAGGCTCCGCCCCCCTGACGAGCATCACAAAAATCGACGCTC
AAGTCAGAGGTGGCGAAACCCGACAGGACTATAAAGATACCAGGCGTTTCCCCCTGGAAGCTCCCTCGTG
CGCTCTCCTGTTCCGACCCTGCCGCTTACCGGATACCTGTCCGCCTTTCTCCCTTCGGGAAGCGTGGCGC
TTTCTCATAGCTCACGCTGTAGGTATCTCAGTTCGGTGTAGGTCGTTCGCTCCAAGCTGGGCTGTGTGCA
CGAACCCCCCGTTCAGCCCGACCGCTGCGCCTTATCCGGTAACTATCGTCTTGAGTCCAACCCGGTAAGA
CACGACTTATCGCCACTGGCAGCAGCCACTGGTAACAGGATTAGCAGAGCGAGGTATGTAGGCGGTGCTA
CAGAGTTCTTGAAGTGGTGGCCTAACTACGGCTACACTAGAAGAACAGTATTTGGTATCTGCGCTCTGCT
GAAGCCAGTTACCTTCGGAAAAAGAGTTGGTAGCTCTTGATCCGGCAAACAAACCACCGCTGGTAGCGGT
TTTTTTGTTTGCAAGCAGCAGATTACGCGCAGAAAAAAAGGATCTCAAGAAGATCCTTTGATCTTTTCTA
CGGGGTCTGACGCTCAGTGGAACGAAAACTCACGTTAAGGGATTTTGGTCATGAGATTATCAAAAAGGAT
CTTCACCTAGATCCTTTTAAATTAAAAATGAAGTTTTAAATCAATCTAAAGTATATATGAGTAAACTTGG
TCTGACAGTTACCAATGCTTAATCAGTGAGGCACCTATCTCAGCGATCTGTCTATTTCGTTCATCCATAG
TTGCCTGACTCCCCGTCGTGTAGATAACTACGATACGGGAGGGCTTACCATCTGGCCCCAGTGCTGCAAT
GATACCGCGAGACCCACGCTCACCGGCTCCAGATTTATCAGCAATAAACCAGCCAGCCGGAAGGGCCGAG
CGCAGAAGTGGTCCTGCAACTTTATCCGCCTCCATCCAGTCTATTAATTGTTGCCGGGAAGCTAGAGTAA
GTAGTTCGCCAGTTAATAGTTTGCGCAACGTTGTTGCCATTGCTACAGGCATCGTGGTGTCACGCTCGTC
GTTTGGTATGGCTTCATTCAGCTCCGGTTCCCAACGATCAAGGCGAGTTACATGATCCCCCATGTTGTGC
AAAAAAGCGGTTAGCTCCTTCGGTCCTCCGATCGTTGTCAGAAGTAAGTTGGCCGCAGTGTTATCACTCA
TGGTTATGGCAGCACTGCATAATTCTCTTACTGTCATGCCATCCGTAAGATGCTTTTCTGTGACTGGTGA
GTACTCAACCAAGTCATTCTGAGAATAGTGTATGCGGCGACCGAGTTGCTCTTGCCCGGCGTCAATACGG
GATAATACCGCGCCACATAGCAGAACTTTAAAAGTGCTCATCATTGGAAAACGTTCTTCGGGGCGAAAAC
TCTCAAGGATCTTACCGCTGTTGAGATCCAGTTCGATGTAACCCACTCGTGCACCCAACTGATCTTCAGC
ATCTTTTACTTTCACCAGCGTTTCTGGGTGAGCAAAAACAGGAAGGCAAAATGCCGCAAAAAAGGGAATA
AGGGCGACACGGAAATGTTGAATACTCATACTCTTCCTTTTTCAATATTATTGAAGCATTTATCAGGGTT
ATTGTCTCATGAGCGGATACATATTTGAATGTATTTAGAAAAATAAACAAATAGGGGTTCCGCGCACATT
TCCCCGAAAAGTGCCACCTGACGTC
Features (pLannotate 1.2.2; 19 found; start..end, strand, type, name):
     28..80      -  misc_feature   bom (fragment): basis of mobility region from pBR322
    235..614     +  enhancer       CMV enhancer: human cytomegalovirus immediate early enhancer
    615..818     +  promoter       CMV promoter: human cytomegalovirus (CMV) immediate early promoter
    814..847     +  LTR            5' LTR (truncated) (fragment): truncated 5' long terminal repeat (LTR) from HIV-1
    863..881     +  promoter       T7 promoter: promoter for bacteriophage T7 RNA polymerase
   1068..1292    +  polyA_signal   bGH poly(A) signal: bovine growth hormone polyadenylation signal
   1296..1317    +  promoter       SV40 promoter (fragment): SV40 enhancer and early promoter
   1338..1766    +  rep_origin     f1 ori (sequence partly withheld): f1 bacteriophage origin of replication; arrow indicates direction of (+) strand synthesis
   1780..2109    +  promoter       SV40 promoter: SV40 enhancer and early promoter
   2180..2971    +  CDS            neo: KKA2_KLEPN - Also known as kan, nptII. Experimental evidence at protein level: Swiss-Prot protein existence level 1. Resistance to kanamycin, neomycin, paromomycin, ribostamycin, butirosin and gentamicin B. From Klebsiella pneumoniae.
   2995..3153    +  CDS            ble (fragment): BLE_KLEPN - Experimental evidence at protein level: Swiss-Prot protein existence level 1. Binding protein with a strong affinity to the bleomycin family of antibiotics. Binds to CL990; an antimitotic-antibiotic compound. From Klebsiella pneumoniae.
   3148..3269    +  polyA_signal   SV40 poly(A) signal: SV40 polyadenylation signal
   3342..3358    -  protein_bind   lac operator: The lac repressor binds to the lac operator to inhibit transcription in E. coli. This inhibition can be relieved by adding lactose or isopropyl-β-D-thiogalactopyranoside (IPTG). lac repressor encoded by lacI
   3366..3396    -  promoter       lac promoter: promoter for the E. coli lac operon
   3411..3432    -  protein_bind   CAP binding site: CAP binding activates transcription in the presence of cAMP. E. coli catabolite activator protein
   3445..3537    -  CDS            lacI (fragment): lac repressor; lacI; The lac repressor binds to the lac operator to inhibit transcription in E. coli. This inhibition can be relieved by adding lactose or isopropyl-β-D-thiogalactopyranoside (IPTG).
   3720..4305    -  rep_origin     ori: high-copy-number ColE1/pMB1/pBR322/pUC origin of replication
   4476..5336    -  CDS            AmpR: β-lactamase; bla; confers resistance to ampicillin, carbenicillin, and related antibiotics
   5337..5441    -  promoter       AmpR promoter: bla
