[The description below was written by a language model from this plasmid's Addgene catalogue record and pLannotate feature annotations shown in this document.]
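Description:
pc3XB-ZF32 is a mammalian expression-type plasmid built on pc3XB, a modified version of pcDNA3, and it serves as an archive vector for a single engineered zinc finger module in the Zinc Finger Consortium Modular Assembly Kit v1.0. The insert, ZF32, is only about 90 bp and encodes one zinc finger that the depositor reports as recognising the DNA triplet GTT; it derives from the Sangamo module set. The module sits between XbaI and BamHI sites, both retained after cloning. It is too short to have been picked up as a feature in the automated annotation, but it would fall in the unannotated interval between the T7 promoter and the bGH polyadenylation signal.

The annotated backbone is typical of pcDNA3. A CMV immediate early enhancer and promoter, followed by a T7 promoter that also provides the sequencing primer site, lie upstream of the cloning region, with the bGH poly(A) signal downstream. A separate SV40 early promoter drives the neo gene, terminated by an SV40 poly(A) signal, allowing G418 selection in mammalian cells. Propagation in E. coli relies on a high-copy ColE1/pUC-type origin and an ampicillin resistance gene with its own promoter, and an f1 origin is also present. Several small annotated hits (fragments of an HIV-1 LTR, ble, lacI, the lac promoter/operator region and bom) appear to be backbone remnants or incidental matches rather than functional parts.

According to the associated publication, the plasmid is a standardised reagent for engineering zinc finger nucleases by modular assembly, in which individual finger modules such as this one are joined into multi-finger arrays that target longer DNA sequences. The record does not state the assembly scheme itself.
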