Addgene plasmid #13131: pc3XB-ZF32
Depositing lab: Keith Joung. Depositing organization: Massachusetts General Hospital. Publication: Standardized reagents and protocols for engineering zinc finger nucleases by modular assembly. Wright DA, Thibodeau-Beganny S, Sander JD, Winfrey RJ, Hirsh AS, Eichtinger M, Fu F, Porteus MH, Dobbs D, Voytas DF, Joung JK. Nat Protoc. 2006;1(3):1637-52. doi: 10.1038/nprot.2006.259 PubMed 17406455.
Backbone
  Vector backbone: pc3XB
  Backbone manufacturer: Modified Invitrogen pcDNA3
  Backbone size w/o insert (bp): 5400
  Vector type: Mammalian Expression
  Selectable markers: Neomycin (select with G418)
Growth in bacteria
  Bacterial resistance: Ampicillin, 100 μg/mL
  Growth temperature: 37°C
  Growth strain: XL1 Blue
  Copy number: High Copy
Gene/Insert
  Gene/Insert name: ZF32
  Insert size (bp): 90
  Cloning method: Restriction Enzyme; 5′ cloning site XbaI (not destroyed); 3′ cloning site BamHI (not destroyed)
  Sequencing primers: 5′ T7
Terms and licenses: Academic/Nonprofit Terms; Industry Terms: Not Available to Industry
Depositor comments: Part of the Zinc Finger Consortium Modular Assembly Kit v1.0. Finger protein sequence: PGERPFMCTWSYCGKRFTTSGALTRHKRTH. Target DNA sequence: GTT. This zinc finger is derived from the Sangamo module set.
How to cite: pc3XB-ZF32 was a gift from Keith Joung (Addgene plasmid # 13131 ; http://n2t.net/addgene:13131 ; RRID:Addgene_13131)
