>Addgene plasmid #13131 | pc3XB-ZF32 | addgene partial sequence | sequence record 19515 | CMV-F 5'-CGCAAATGGGCGGTAGGCGTG-3'
AGCTCTCTGGCTAACTAGAGAACCCACTGCTTACTGGCTTATCGAAATTAATACGACTCACTATAGGGAG
ACCCAAGCTGGCTAGCGTTTAAACGGGCCCTCTAGACCCGGGGAGCGGCCATTTATGTGTACCTGGTCAT
ACTGTGGGAAACGCTTCACAACAAGCGGTGCCCTTACACGTCACAAACGTACACACACCGGTGGATCCTC
TGCACAGTAGTAAGCTTAAGTTTAAACCGCTGATCAGCCTCGACTGTGCCTTCTAGTTGCCAGCCATCTG
TTGTTTGCCCCTCCCCCGTGCCTTCCTTGACCCTGGAAGGTGCCACTCCCACTGTCCTTTCCTAATAAAA
TGAGGAAATTGCATCGCATTGTCTGAGTAGGTGTCATTCTATTCTGGGGGGTGGGGTGGGGCAGGACAGC
AAGGGGGAGGATTGGGAAGACAATAGCAGGCATGCTGGGGATGCGGTGGGCTCTATGGCTTCTGAGGCGG
AAAGAACCAGCTGGGGCTCTAGGGGGTATCCCC
[123 nt withheld, positions 524-646]
